LOCUS       Exported 6766 bp ds-DNA circular SYN 12-MAY-2021
DEFINITION  Expresses Cre recombinase and Renilla luciferase from the EFS
            promoter and one U6-driven sgRNA targeting LacZ. AAV backbone..
ACCESSION   .
VERSION     .
KEYWORDS    AAV:ITR-U6-sgRNA(LacZ)-pEFS-Rluc-2A-Cre-WPRE-hGHpA-ITR
SOURCE      synthetic DNA construct
  ORGANISM  synthetic DNA construct
REFERENCE   1 (bases 1 to 6766)
  AUTHORS   Platt RJ, Chen S, Zhou Y, Yim MJ, Swiech L, Kempton HR, Dahlman JE,
            Parnas O, Eisenhaure TM, Jovanovic M, Graham DB, Jhunjhunwala S,
            Heidenreich M, Xavier RJ, Langer R, Anderson DG, Hacohen N, Regev A,
            Feng G, Sharp PA, Zhang F
  TITLE     CRISPR-Cas9 Knockin Mice for Genome Editing and Cancer Modeling.
  JOURNAL   Cell. 2014 Sep 24. pii: S0092-8674(14)01163-5. doi:
            10.1016/j.cell.2014.09.014.
  PUBMED    25263330
REFERENCE   2 (bases 1 to 6766)
  AUTHORS   .
  TITLE     Direct Submission
  JOURNAL   Exported May 12, 2021 from SnapGene Server 1.1.58
            http://www.snapgene.com
FEATURES             Location/Qualifiers
     source          1..6766
                     /organism="synthetic DNA construct"
                     /mol_type="other DNA"
     repeat_region   1..141
                     /label=AAV2 ITR
                     /note="inverted terminal repeat of adeno-associated virus
                     serotype 2"
     repeat_region   12..141
                     /label=AAV2 ITR
     promoter        156..396
                     /label=U6 promoter
                     /note="RNA polymerase III promoter for human U6 snRNA"
     primer_bind     156..176
                     /label=hU6-F
                     /note="Human U6 promoter, forward primer"
     primer_bind     327..346
                     /label=LKO.1 5'
                     /note="Human U6 promoter, forward primer"
     misc_RNA        426..501
                     /label=gRNA scaffold
                     /note="guide RNA scaffold for the Streptococcus pyogenes
                     CRISPR/Cas9 system"
     promoter        562..773
                     /label=EF-1-alpha core promoter
                     /note="core promoter for human elongation factor
                     EF-1-alpha"
     CDS             787..1719
                     /codon_start=1
                     /product="luciferase from the anthozoan coelenterate
                     Renilla reniformis (sea pansy)"
                     /label=Rluc
                     /translation="MTSKVYDPEQRKRMITGPQWWARCKQMNVLDSFINYYDSEKHAEN
                     AVIFLHGNAASSYLWRHVVPHIEPVARCIIPDLIGMGKSGKSGNGSYRLLDHYKYLTAW
                     FELLNLPKKIIFVGHDWGACLAFHYSYEHQDKIKAIVHAESVVDVIESWDEWPDIEEDI
                     ALIKSEEGEKMVLENNFFVETMLPSKIMRKLEPEEFAAYLEPFKEKGEVRRPTLSWPRE
                     IPLVKGGKPDVVQIVRNYNAYLRASDDLPKMFIESDPGFFSNAIVEGAKKFPNTEFVKV
                     KGLHFSQEDAPDEMGKYIKSFVERVLKNEQ"
     CDS             1735..1791
                     /codon_start=1
                     /product="2A peptide from porcine teschovirus-1
                     polyprotein"
                     /label=P2A
                     /note="Eukaryotic ribosomes fail to insert a peptide bond
                     between the Gly and Pro residues, yielding separate
                     polypeptides."
                     /translation="ATNFSLLKQAGDVEENPGP"
     CDS             1792..1812
                     /codon_start=1
                     /product="nuclear localization signal of SV40 (simian virus
                     40) large T antigen"
                     /label=SV40 NLS
                     /translation="PKKKRKV"
     CDS             2839..2865
                     /codon_start=1
                     /product="HA (human influenza hemagglutinin) epitope tag"
                     /label=HA
                     /translation="YPYDVPDYA"
     misc_feature    2893..3481
                     /label=WPRE
                     /note="woodchuck hepatitis virus posttranscriptional
                     regulatory element"
     primer_bind     complement(2946..2966)
                     /label=WPRE-R
                     /note="WPRE, reverse primer"
     CDS             complement(3364..3375)
                     /codon_start=1
                     /product="Factor Xa recognition and cleavage site"
                     /label=Factor Xa site
                     /translation="IEGR"
     polyA_signal    3513..3989
                     /label=hGH poly(A) signal
                     /note="human growth hormone polyadenylation signal"
     primer_bind     complement(3712..3731)
                     /label=hGH-PA-R
                     /note="Human growth hormone terminator, reverse primer"
     repeat_region   4029..4169
                     /label=AAV2 ITR
                     /note="inverted terminal repeat of adeno-associated virus
                     serotype 2"
     repeat_region   4029..4158
                     /label=AAV2 ITR
     rep_origin      4244..4699
                     /direction=RIGHT
                     /label=f1 ori
                     /note="f1 bacteriophage origin of replication; arrow
                     indicates direction of (+) strand synthesis"
     primer_bind     complement(4331..4350)
                     /label=F1ori-R
                     /note="F1 origin, reverse primer"
     primer_bind     4541..4562
                     /label=F1ori-F
                     /note="F1 origin, forward primer"
     primer_bind     complement(4716..4735)
                     /label=pRS-marker
                     /note="pRS vectors, use to sequence yeast selectable
                     marker"
     primer_bind     4835..4857
                     /label=pGEX 3'
                     /note="pGEX vectors, reverse primer"
     primer_bind     complement(4895..4913)
                     /label=pBRforEco
                     /note="pBR322 vectors, upsteam of EcoRI site, forward
                     primer"
     promoter        4981..5085
                     /gene="bla"
                     /label=AmpR promoter
     CDS             5086..5946
                     /codon_start=1
                     /gene="bla"
                     /product="beta-lactamase"
                     /label=AmpR
                     /note="confers resistance to ampicillin, carbenicillin, and
                     related antibiotics"
                     /translation="MSIQHFRVALIPFFAAFCLPVFAHPETLVKVKDAEDQLGARVGYI
                     ELDLNSGKILESFRPEERFPMMSTFKVLLCGAVLSRIDAGQEQLGRRIHYSQNDLVEYS
                     PVTEKHLTDGMTVRELCSAAITMSDNTAANLLLTTIGGPKELTAFLHNMGDHVTRLDRW
                     EPELNEAIPNDERDTTMPVAMATTLRKLLTGELLTLASRQQLIDWMEADKVAGPLLRSA
                     LPAGWFIADKSGAGERGSRGIIAALGPDGKPSRIVVIYTTGSQATMDERNRQIAEIGAS
                     LIKHW"
     primer_bind     complement(5304..5323)
                     /label=Amp-R
                     /note="Ampicillin resistance gene, reverse primer"
     rep_origin      6117..6705
                     /direction=RIGHT
                     /label=ori
                     /note="high-copy-number ColE1/pMB1/pBR322/pUC origin of
                     replication"
     primer_bind     6606..6625
                     /label=pBR322ori-F
                     /note="pBR322 origin, forward primer"
ORIGIN
        1 cctgcaggca gctgcgcgct cgctcgctca ctgaggccgc ccgggcaaag cccgggcgtc
       61 gggcgacctt tggtcgcccg gcctcagtga gcgagcgagc gcgcagagag ggagtggcca
      121 actccatcac taggggttcc tgcggccgca cgcgtgaggg cctatttccc atgattcctt
      181 catatttgca tatacgatac aaggctgtta gagagataat tggaattaat ttgactgtaa
      241 acacaaagat attagtacaa aatacgtgac gtagaaagta ataatttctt gggtagtttg
      301 cagttttaaa attatgtttt aaaatggact atcatatgct taccgtaact tgaaagtatt
      361 tcgatttctt ggctttatat atcttgtgga aaggacgaaa caccgtgcga atacgcccac
      421 gcgatgtttt agagctagaa atagcaagtt aaaataaggc tagtccgtta tcaacttgaa
      481 aaagtggcac cgagtcggtg ctttttttct agaggtacca ggtcttgaaa ggagtgggaa
      541 ttggctccgg tgcccgtcag tgggcagagc gcacatcgcc cacagtcccc gagaagttgg
      601 ggggaggggt cggcaattga accggtgcct agagaaggtg gcgcggggta aactgggaaa
      661 gtgatgtcgt gtactggctc cgcctttttc ccgagggtgg gggagaaccg tatataagtg
      721 cagtagtcgc cgtgaacgtt ctttttcgca acgggtttgc cgccagaaca caggcgtacg
      781 gccaccatga cttcgaaagt ttatgatcca gaacaaagga aacggatgat aactggtccg
      841 cagtggtggg ccagatgtaa acaaatgaat gttcttgatt catttattaa ttattatgat
      901 tcagaaaaac atgcagaaaa tgctgttatt tttttacatg gtaacgcggc ctcttcttat
      961 ttatggcgac atgttgtgcc acatattgag ccagtagcgc ggtgtattat accagacctt
     1021 attggtatgg gcaaatcagg caaatctggt aatggttctt ataggttact tgatcattac
     1081 aaatatctta ctgcatggtt tgaacttctt aatttaccaa agaagatcat ttttgtcggc
     1141 catgattggg gtgcttgttt ggcatttcat tatagctatg agcatcaaga taagatcaaa
     1201 gcaatagttc acgctgaaag tgtagtagat gtgattgaat catgggatga atggcctgat
     1261 attgaagaag atattgcgtt gatcaaatct gaagaaggag aaaaaatggt tttggagaat
     1321 aacttcttcg tggaaaccat gttgccatca aaaatcatga gaaagttaga accagaagaa
     1381 tttgcagcat atcttgaacc attcaaagag aaaggtgaag ttcgtcgtcc aacattatca
     1441 tggcctcgtg aaatcccgtt agtaaaaggt ggtaaacctg acgttgtaca aattgttagg
     1501 aattataatg cttatctacg tgcaagtgat gatttaccaa aaatgtttat tgaatcggac
     1561 ccaggattct tttccaatgc tattgttgaa ggtgccaaga agtttcctaa tactgaattt
     1621 gtcaaagtaa aaggtcttca tttttcgcaa gaagatgcac ctgatgaaat gggaaaatat
     1681 atcaaatcgt tcgttgagcg agttctcaaa aatgaacaag ctagcggaag cggagccact
     1741 aacttctccc tgttgaaaca agcaggggat gtcgaagaga atcccgggcc acccaagaag
     1801 aagaggaagg tgtccaatct cctgactgtt caccagaacc tccctgcgct gccagtagat
     1861 gccactagcg atgaggtcag gaaaaatctc atggatatgt ttagggatag acaggcgttt
     1921 tctgaacaca cctggaaaat gctgcttagc gtgtgccgat cctgggcagc ctggtgtaag
     1981 ctgaacaatc gcaaatggtt ccccgccgag ccggaggacg tgcgcgatta cctgctgtat
     2041 ctccaggcaa gagggctggc tgtcaagact atccagcagc acttgggcca actgaatatg
     2101 ctgcatcgac gcagcgggct cccccggcct agcgattcaa acgcagtctc ccttgttatg
     2161 aggagaatta gaaaggaaaa cgtagatgcg ggtgagaggg ctaagcaggc tctcgctttt
     2221 gagcggactg atttcgacca ggtcagatcc ctgatggaga acagcgatcg gtgccaggac
     2281 atcaggaacc tcgcatttct gggaattgca tataacacac ttctgcgcat agctgagatc
     2341 gcccggatca gagtgaaaga catcagtcga acggacggcg gccggatgct tattcatatt
     2401 ggacgcacaa agacattggt cagcaccgct ggcgttgaaa aggccttgtc cctgggcgta
     2461 acgaagctgg tggaaagatg gatctcagtg tccggcgtgg ctgacgaccc taataattac
     2521 ttgttctgtc gagtgagaaa aaacggagtc gccgcgccct ctgccaccag ccaattgagt
     2581 acacgggccc ttgaagggat ctttgaggca acccaccgac tcatatacgg agccaaggat
     2641 gacagtggcc agaggtatct cgcctggtca ggtcattctg ctagggtggg ggccgcacga
     2701 gacatggcgc gggcaggagt ctccatacca gagattatgc aagctggagg ttggacaaat
     2761 gtgaacatcg ttatgaacta tatccgcaat cttgactctg aaaccggggc catggtgaga
     2821 ctgctcgaag atggtgacta cccatacgat gttccagatt acgcttaaga attcgatatc
     2881 aagcttatcg ataatcaacc tctggattac aaaatttgtg aaagattgac tggtattctt
     2941 aactatgttg ctccttttac gctatgtgga tacgctgctt taatgccttt gtatcatgct
     3001 attgcttccc gtatggcttt cattttctcc tccttgtata aatcctggtt gctgtctctt
     3061 tatgaggagt tgtggcccgt tgtcaggcaa cgtggcgtgg tgtgcactgt gtttgctgac
     3121 gcaaccccca ctggttgggg cattgccacc acctgtcagc tcctttccgg gactttcgct
     3181 ttccccctcc ctattgccac ggcggaactc atcgccgcct gccttgcccg ctgctggaca
     3241 ggggctcggc tgttgggcac tgacaattcc gtggtgttgt cggggaaatc atcgtccttt
     3301 ccttggctgc tcgcctatgt tgccacctgg attctgcgcg ggacgtcctt ctgctacgtc
     3361 ccttcggccc tcaatccagc ggaccttcct tcccgcggcc tgctgccggc tctgcggcct
     3421 cttccgcgtc ttcgccttcg ccctcagacg agtcggatct ccctttgggc cgcctccccg
     3481 catcgatacc gagcgctgct cgagagatct acgggtggca tccctgtgac ccctccccag
     3541 tgcctctcct ggccctggaa gttgccactc cagtgcccac cagccttgtc ctaataaaat
     3601 taagttgcat cattttgtct gactaggtgt ccttctataa tattatgggg tggagggggg
     3661 tggtatggag caaggggcaa gttgggaaga caacctgtag ggcctgcggg gtctattggg
     3721 aaccaagctg gagtgcagtg gcacaatctt ggctcactgc aatctccgcc tcctgggttc
     3781 aagcgattct cctgcctcag cctcccgagt tgttgggatt ccaggcatgc atgaccaggc
     3841 tcagctaatt tttgtttttt tggtagagac ggggtttcac catattggcc aggctggtct
     3901 ccaactccta atctcaggtg atctacccac cttggcctcc caaattgctg ggattacagg
     3961 cgtgaaccac tgctcccttc cctgtccttc tgattttgta ggtaaccacg tgcggaccga
     4021 gcggccgcag gaacccctag tgatggagtt ggccactccc tctctgcgcg ctcgctcgct
     4081 cactgaggcc gggcgaccaa aggtcgcccg acgcccgggc tttgcccggg cggcctcagt
     4141 gagcgagcga gcgcgcagct gcctgcaggg gcgcctgatg cggtattttc tccttacgca
     4201 tctgtgcggt atttcacacc gcatannnnn nnnnnnnnnn nnnnnnnnnn nnnnnnnnnn
     4261 nnnnnnnnnn nnnnnnnnnn nnnnnnnnnn nnnnnnnnnn nnnnnnnnnn nnnnnnnnnn
     4321 nnnnnnnnnn nnnnnnnnnn nnnnnnnnnn nnnnnnnnnn nnnnnnncnn nnnnnnnnnn
     4381 nnnnnnnnnn nnnnnnnnnn nnnnnnnnnn nnnnnnnnnn nnnnnnnnnn nnnnnnnnnn
     4441 nnnnnnnnnn nnnnnnnnnn nnnnnnnnnn nnnnnnnnnn nnnnnnnnnn nnnnnnnnnn
     4501 nnnnnnnnnc ctttgacgtt ggagtccacg ttctttaata gtggactctt gttccaaact
     4561 ggaacaacac tcaaccctat ctcgggctat tcttttgatt tataagggat tttgccgatt
     4621 tcggcctatt ggttaaaaaa tgagctgatt taacaaaaat ttaacgcgaa ttttaacaaa
     4681 atattaacgt ttacaatttt atggtgcact ctcagtacaa tctgctctga tgccgcatag
     4741 ttaagccagc cccgacaccc gccaacaccc gctgacgcgc cctgacgggc ttgtctgctc
     4801 ccggcatccg cttacagaca agctgtgacc gtctccggga gctgcatgtg tcagaggttt
     4861 tcaccgtcat caccgaaacg cgcgagacga aagggcctcg tgatacgcct atttttatag
     4921 gttaatgtca tgataataat ggtttcttag acgtcaggtg gcacttttcg gggaaatgtg
     4981 cgcggaaccc ctatttgttt atttttctaa atacattcaa atatgtatcc gctcatgaga
     5041 caataaccct gataaatgct tcaataatat tgaaaaagga agagtatgag tattcaacat
     5101 ttccgtgtcg cccttattcc cttttttgcg gcattttgcc ttcctgtttt tgctcaccca
     5161 gaaacgctgg tgaaagtaaa agatgctgaa gatcagttgg gtgcacgagt gggttacatc
     5221 gaactggatc tcaacagcgg taagatcctt gagagttttc gccccgaaga acgttttcca
     5281 atgatgagca cttttaaagt tctgctatgt ggcgcggtat tatcccgtat tgacgccggg
     5341 caagagcaac tcggtcgccg catacactat tctcagaatg acttggttga gtactcacca
     5401 gtcacagaaa agcatcttac ggatggcatg acagtaagag aattatgcag tgctgccata
     5461 accatgagtg ataacactgc ggccaactta cttctgacaa cgatcggagg accgaaggag
     5521 ctaaccgctt ttttgcacaa catgggggat catgtaactc gccttgatcg ttgggaaccg
     5581 gagctgaatg aagccatacc aaacgacgag cgtgacacca cgatgcctgt agcaatggca
     5641 acaacgttgc gcaaactatt aactggcgaa ctacttactc tagcttcccg gcaacaatta
     5701 atagactgga tggaggcgga taaagttgca ggaccacttc tgcgctcggc ccttccggct
     5761 ggctggttta ttgctgataa atctggagcc ggtgagcgtg ggtctcgcgg tatcattgca
     5821 gcactggggc cagatggtaa gccctcccgt atcgtagtta tctacacgac ggggagtcag
     5881 gcaactatgg atgaacgaaa tagacagatc gctgagatag gtgcctcact gattaagcat
     5941 tggtaactgt cagaccaagt ttactcatat atactttaga ttgatttaaa acttcatttt
     6001 taatttaaaa ggatctaggt gaagatcctt tttgataatc tcatgaccaa aatcccttaa
     6061 cgtgagtttt cgttccactg agcgtcagac cccgtagaaa agatcaaagg atcttcttga
     6121 gatccttttt ttctgcgcgt aatctgctgc ttgcaaacaa aaaaaccacc gctaccagcg
     6181 gtggtttgtt tgccggatca agagctacca actctttttc cgaaggtaac tggcttcagc
     6241 agagcgcaga taccaaatac tgtccttcta gtgtagccgt agttaggcca ccacttcaag
     6301 aactctgtag caccgcctac atacctcgct ctgctaatcc tgttaccagt ggctgctgcc
     6361 agtggcgata agtcgtgtct taccgggttg gactcaagac gatagttacc ggataaggcg
     6421 cagcggtcgg gctgaacggg gggttcgtgc acacagccca gcttggagcg aacgacctac
     6481 accgaactga gatacctaca gcgtgagcta tgagaaagcg ccacgcttcc cgaagggaga
     6541 aaggcggaca ggtatccggt aagcggcagg gtcggaacag gagagcgcac gagggagctt
     6601 ccagggggaa acgcctggta tctttatagt cctgtcgggt ttcgccacct ctgacttgag
     6661 cgtcgatttt tgtgatgctc gtcagggggg cggagcctat ggaaaaacgc cagcaacgcg
     6721 gcctttttac ggttcctggc cttttgctgg ccttttgctc acatgt
//
