[The description below was written by a language model from this plasmid's Addgene catalogue record and the feature table of its GenBank file.]
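Description:
AAV:ITR-U6-sgRNA(LacZ)-pEFS-Rluc-2A-Cre-WPRE-hGHpA-ITR is a 6766 bp AAV transfer plasmid for delivering a CRISPR guide RNA together with Cre recombinase and a luciferase reporter to mammalian, particularly mouse, cells. Two AAV2 inverted terminal repeats flank the payload and define the segment that is packaged into recombinant AAV particles. Outside the ITRs, the bacterial backbone carries a high-copy ColE1/pUC-type origin, an f1 phage origin and a beta-lactamase gene for ampicillin selection. The record lists a recombination-deficient strain (Stbl3) for propagation, a common choice for repeat-containing ITR plasmids.

Between the ITRs sit two expression units. The human U6 RNA polymerase III promoter drives a single guide RNA, made up of a spacer targeting LacZ joined to the Streptococcus pyogenes Cas9 scaffold. Because LacZ is not an endogenous mammalian gene, such a guide usually serves as a non-targeting control, although the record does not say so. Downstream, the short EF-1-alpha core promoter (EFS) drives a single open reading frame encoding Renilla luciferase, a P2A ribosome-skipping peptide, and Cre carrying an N-terminal SV40 nuclear localization signal and a C-terminal HA tag, so the luciferase and the recombinase are produced as separate proteins from one transcript. The Cre coding region itself is not labelled in the feature table but occupies the gap between the NLS and HA annotations. A WPRE enhances transcript expression, and the human growth hormone polyadenylation signal terminates the message.

The plasmid encodes no Cas9. The depositor comments point to Cre-dependent (Rosa26-LSL-Cas9) and constitutive Cas9 knock-in mice, in which the vector-supplied Cre would switch on Cas9 in transduced cells while Rluc allows luminescent readout of delivery.
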