Addgene plasmid #60225: AAV:ITR-U6-sgRNA(LacZ)-pEFS-Rluc-2A-Cre-WPRE-hGHpA-ITR
Purpose: Expresses Cre recombinase and Renilla luciferase from the EFS promoter and one U6-driven sgRNA targeting LacZ. AAV backbone.
Depositing lab: Feng Zhang. Depositing organization: Broad Institute. Publication: CRISPR-Cas9 Knockin Mice for Genome Editing and Cancer Modeling. Platt RJ, Chen S, Zhou Y, Yim MJ, Swiech L, Kempton HR, Dahlman JE, Parnas O, Eisenhaure TM, Jovanovic M, Graham DB, Jhunjhunwala S, Heidenreich M, Xavier RJ, Langer R, Anderson DG, Hacohen N, Regev A, Feng G, Sharp PA, Zhang F. Cell. 2014 Sep 24. pii: S0092-8674(14)01163-5. doi: 10.1016/j.cell.2014.09.014. PubMed 25263330.
Backbone
  Vector backbone: AAV
  Backbone size w/o insert (bp): 2738
  Total vector size (bp): 6766
  Vector type: Mammalian Expression, Mouse Targeting, AAV, Cre/Lox, CRISPR, Luciferase
Growth in bacteria
  Bacterial resistance: Ampicillin, 100 μg/mL
  Growth temperature: 37°C
  Growth strain: Stbl3
  Copy number: High Copy
Gene/Insert 1
  Gene/Insert name: sgRNA (alt names: single guide RNA; guide RNA; gRNA)
  Insert size (bp): 102
  Promoter: U6
  Cloning method: Restriction Enzyme; 5′ cloning site MluI (not destroyed); 3′ cloning site XbaI (not destroyed)
  Sequencing primers: 5′ GAGGGCCTATTTCCCATGATTC; 3′ GACTACTGCACTTATATACGGTTCTCCC
Gene/Insert 2
  Gene/Insert name: Renilla luciferase (alt name: Rluc)
  Insert size (bp): 933
  Promoter: EFS
  Tag / fusion protein: Rluc-P2A (N terminal on insert)
  Cloning method: Restriction Enzyme; 5′ cloning site BsiWi (not destroyed); 3′ cloning site NheI (not destroyed)
  Sequencing primers: 5′ GGGAAAGTGATGTCGTGTACTGG; 3′ gcgcagggaggttctggtg
Gene/Insert 3
  Gene/Insert name: Cre recombinase (alt name: Cre)
  Insert size (bp): 1047
  Promoter: EFS
  Tag / fusion protein: Cre-HA (C terminal on insert)
  Cloning method: Restriction Enzyme; 5′ cloning site NheI (not destroyed); 3′ cloning site HindIII (not destroyed)
  Sequencing primers: 5′ CCAATGCTATTGTTGAAGGTGCC; 3′ gtatccacatagcgtaaaaggagc
Terms and licenses: Academic/Nonprofit Terms; Industry Terms: Not Available to Industry
Depositor comments: Information for Cas9 mice: JAX Stock#024857 B6.129S-Gt(ROSA)26Sor<tm1(CAG-xstpx-cas9,EGFP)Fezh>/J Strain Common Name: Cre-dependent Cas9 mouse; Rosa26-LSL-Cas9 (http://jaxmice.jax.org/strain/024857.html) JAX Stock#024858 B6;129S(FVB)-Gt(ROSA)26Sor<tm1.1(CAG-cas9,EGFP)Fezh>/J Strain Common Name: constitutively active Cas9 mouse; Rosa26-Cas9 (http://jaxmice.jax.org/strain/024858.html)
How to cite: AAV:ITR-U6-sgRNA(LacZ)-pEFS-Rluc-2A-Cre-WPRE-hGHpA-ITR was a gift from Feng Zhang (Addgene plasmid # 60225 ; http://n2t.net/addgene:60225 ; RRID:Addgene_60225)
