>Addgene plasmid #60225 | AAV:ITR-U6-sgRNA(LacZ)-pEFS-Rluc-2A-Cre-WPRE-hGHpA-ITR | addgene partial sequence | sequence record 97193 | Rluc-F 5'-ccaggattcttttccaatgc-3'
CCAAGAAGTTTCCTAATACTGAATTTGTCAAAGTAAAAGGTCTTCATTTTTCGCAAGAAGATGCACCTGA
TGAAATGGGAAAATATATCAAATCGTTCGTTGAGCGAGTTCTCAAAAATGAACAAGCTAGCGGAAGCGGA
GCCACTAACTTCTCCCTGTTGAAACAAGCAGGGGATGTCGAAGAGAATCCCGGGCCACCCAAGAAGAAGA
GGAAGGTGTCCAATCTCCTGACTGTTCACCAGAACCTCCCTGCGCTGCCAGTAGATGCCACTAGCGATGA
GGTCAGGAAAAATCTCATGGATATGTTTAGGGATAGACAGGCGTTTTCTGAACACACCTGGAAAATGCTG
CTTAGCGTGTGCCGATCCTGGGCAGCCTGGTGTAAGCTGAACAATCGCAAATGGTTCCCCGCCGAGCCGG
AGGACGTGCGCGATTACCTGCTGTATCTCCAGGCAAGAGGGCTGGCTGTCAAGACTATCCAGCAGCACTT
GGGCCAACTGAATATGCTGCATCGACGCAGCGGGCTCCCCCGGCCTAGCGATTCAAACGCAGTCTCCCTT
GTTATGAGGAGAATT
