>Addgene plasmid #60225 | AAV:ITR-U6-sgRNA(LacZ)-pEFS-Rluc-2A-Cre-WPRE-hGHpA-ITR | addgene partial sequence | sequence record 97198 | Futet-R 5'-CAAAGGCATTAAAGCAGCGT-3'
AAAAGGAGCAACATAGTTAAGAATACCAGTCAATCTTTCACAAATTTTGTAATCCAGAGGTTGATTATCG
ATAAGCTTGATATCGAATTCTTAAGCGTAATCTGGAACATCGTATGGGTAGTCACCATCTTCGAGCAGTC
TCACCATGGCCCCGGTTTCAGAGTCAAGATTGCGGATATAGTTCATAACGATGTTCACATTTGTCCAACC
TCCAGCTTGCATAATCTCTGGTATGGAGACTCCTGCCCGCGCCATGTCTCGTGCGGCCCCCACCCTAGCA
GAATGACCTGACCAGGCGAGATACCTCTGGCCACTGTCATCCTTGGCTCCGTATATGAGTCGGTGGGTTG
CCTCAAAGATCCCTTCAAGGGCCCGTGTACTCAATTGGCTGGTGGCAGAGGGCGCGGCGACTCCGTTTTT
TCTCACTCGACAGAACAAGTAATTATTAGGGTCGTCAGCCACGCCGGACACTGAGATCCATCTTTCCACC
AGCTTCGTTACGCCCAGGGACAAGGCCTTTTCAACGCCAGCGGTGCTGACCAATGTCTTTGTGCGTCCAA
TATGAATAAGCATCCGGCCGCCGTCCGTTCGACTGATGTCTTTCACTCTGATCCGGGCGATCTCAGCTAT
GCGCAGAAGTGTGTTATATGCAATTCCCAGAAATGCGAGGTTCCTGATGTCCTGGCACCGATCGCTGTTC
TCCATCAGGGATCTGACCTGGTCGAAATCAGTCCGCTCAAAAGCGAGAGCCTGCTTAGCCCTCTCACCCG
CATCTACGTTTTCCTTTCTAATTCTCCTCATAACAAGGGAGACTGCGT
