>Addgene plasmid #60225 | AAV:ITR-U6-sgRNA(LacZ)-pEFS-Rluc-2A-Cre-WPRE-hGHpA-ITR | addgene partial sequence | sequence record 98270 | hU6-F 5'-GAGGGCCTATTTCCCATGATT-3'
CAAGGCTGTTAGAGAGATAATTGGAATTAATTTGACTGTAAACACAAAGATATTAGTACAAAATACGTGA
CGTAGAAAGTAATAATTTCTTGGGTAGTTTGCAGTTTTAAAATTATGTTTTAAAATGGACTATCATATGC
TTACCGTAACTTGAAAGTATTTCGATTTCTTGGCTTTATATATCTTGTGGAAAGGACGAAACACCGTGCG
AATACGCCCACGCGATGTTTTAGAGCTAGAAATAGCAAGTTAAAATAAGGCTAGTCCGTTATCAACTTGA
AAAAGTGGCACCGAGTCGGTGCTTTTTTTCTAGAGGTACCAGGTCTTGAAAGGAGTGGGAATTGGCTCCG
GTGCCCGTCAGTGGGCAGAGCGCACATCGCCCACAGTCCCCGAGAAGTTGGGGGGAGGGGTCGGCAATTG
AACCGGTGCCTAGAGAAGGTGGCGCGGGGTAAACTGGGAAAGTGATGTCGTGTACTGGCTCCGCCTTTTT
CCCGAGGGTGGGGGAGAACCGTATATAAGTGCAGTAGTCGCCGTGAACGTTCTTTTTCGCAACGGGTTTG
CCGCCAGAACACAGGCGTACGGCCACCATGACTTCGAAAGTTTATGATCCAGAACAAAGGAAACGGATGA
TAACTGGTCCGCAGTGGTGGGCCAGATGTAAACAAATGAATGTTCTTGATTCATTTATTAATTATTATGA
TTCAGAAAAACATGCAGAAAATGCTGTTATTTTTTTACATGGTAACGCGGCCTCTTCTTATTTATGGCGA
CATGTTGTGCCACATATTGAGCCAGTAGCGCGGTGTATTATACCAGACCTTATTGGTATGGGCAAATCAG
GCAAATCTGGTAATGGTTCTTATAGGTTACTTGATCATTACAAATATCTTACTGCATGGTTTGAACTTCT
TAATTTACCAAAGAAGATCATTTTTGTCGGCCATGATTG
