>Addgene plasmid #60225 | AAV:ITR-U6-sgRNA(LacZ)-pEFS-Rluc-2A-Cre-WPRE-hGHpA-ITR | addgene partial sequence | sequence record 98271 | hEF1aprom-F 5'-AACTGGGAAAGTGATGTCGTG-3'
TTTTTCCCGAGGGTGGGGGAGAACCGTATATAAGTGCAGTAGTCGCCGTGAACGTTCTTTTTCGCAACGG
GTTTGCCGCCAGAACACAGGCGTACGGCCACCATGACTTCGAAAGTTTATGATCCAGAACAAAGGAAACG
GATGATAACTGGTCCGCAGTGGTGGGCCAGATGTAAACAAATGAATGTTCTTGATTCATTTATTAATTAT
TATGATTCAGAAAAACATGCAGAAAATGCTGTTATTTTTTTACATGGTAACGCGGCCTCTTCTTATTTAT
GGCGACATGTTGTGCCACATATTGAGCCAGTAGCGCGGTGTATTATACCAGACCTTATTGGTATGGGCAA
ATCAGGCAAATCTGGTAATGGTTCTTATAGGTTACTTGATCATTACAAATATCTTACTGCATGGTTTGAA
CTTCTTAATTTACCAAAGAAGATCATTTTTGTCGGCCATGATTGGGGTGCTTGTTTGGCATTTCATTATA
GCTATGAGCATCAAGATAAGATCAAAGCAATAGTTCACGCTGAAAGTGTAGTAGATGTGATTGAATCATG
GGATGAATGGCCTGATATTGAAGAAGATATTGCGTTGATCAAATCTGAAGAAGGAGAAAAAATGGTTTTG
GAGAATAACTTCTTCGTGGAAACCATGTTGCCATCAAAAATCATGAGAAAGTTAGAACCAGAAGAATTTG
CAGCATATCTTGAACCATTCAAAGAGAAAGGTGAAGTTCGTCGTCCAACATTATCATGGCCTCGTGAAAT
CCCGTTAGTAAAAGGTGGTAAACCTGACGTTGTACAAATTGTTAGGAATTATAATGCTTATCTACGTGCA
AGTGATGATTTACCAAAAATGTTTATTGAATCGGACCCAGGATTCTTTTCCAATGCTATTGTTGAAGGTG
CCAAGAAGTTTCCTAA
