>Addgene plasmid #60225 | AAV:ITR-U6-sgRNA(LacZ)-pEFS-Rluc-2A-Cre-WPRE-hGHpA-ITR | addgene partial sequence | sequence record 98273 | Rluc-R 5'-TTTACATCTGGCCCACCACT-3'
TCCGTTTCCTTTGTTCTGGATCATAAACTTTCGAAGTCATGGTGGCCGTACGCCTGTGTTCTGGCGGCAA
ACCCGTTGCGAAAAAGAACGTTCACGGCGACTACTGCACTTATATACGGTTCTCCCCCACCCTCGGGAAA
AAGGCGGAGCCAGTACACGACATCACTTTCCCAGTTTACCCCGCGCCACCTTCTCTAGGCACCGGTTCAA
TTGCCGACCCCTCCCCCCAACTTCTCGGGGACTGTGGGCGATGTGCGCTCTGCCCACTGACGGGCACCGG
AGCCAATTCCCACTCCTTTCAAGACCTGGTACCTCTAGAAAAAAAGCACCGACTCGGTGCCACTTTTTCA
AGTTGATAACGGACTAGCCTTATTTTAACTTGCTATTTCTAGCTCTAAAACATCGCGTGGGCGTATTCGC
ACGGTGTTTCGTCCTTTCCACAAGATATATAAAGCCAAGAAATCGAAATACTTTCAAGTTACGGTAAGCA
TATGATAGTCCATTTTAAAACATAATTTTAAAACTGCAAACTACCCAAGAAATTATTACTTTCTACGTCA
CGTATTTTGTACTAATATCTTTGTGTTTACAGTCAAATTAATTCCAATTATCTCTCTAACAGCCTTGTAT
CGTATATGCAAATATGAAGGAATCATGGGAAATAGGCCCTCACGCGTGCGGCCGCAGGAACCCCTAGTGA
TGGAGTTGGCCACTC
